>Addgene plasmid #174510 | opto-Cdc42 | addgene full sequence | sequence record 357203 | Addgene NGS Result
CCATTTTCGGATCTGATCAAGAGACAGGATGAGGATCGTTTCGCATGATTGAACAAGATGGATTGCACGC
AGGTTCTCCGGCCGCTTGGGTGGAGAGGCTATTCGGCTATGACTGGGCACAACAGACAATCGGCTGCTCT
GATGCCGCCGTGTTCCGGCTGTCAGCGCAGGGGCGCCCGGTTCTTTTTGTCAAGACCGACCTGTCCGGTG
CCCTGAATGAACTGCAGGACGAGGCAGCGCGGCTATCGTGGCTGGCCACGACGGGCGTTCCTTGCGCAGC
TGTGCTCGACGTTGTCACTGAAGCGGGAAGGGACTGGCTGCTATTGGGCGAAGTGCCGGGGCAGGATCTC
CTGTCATCTCACCTTGCTCCTGCCGAGAAAGTATCCATCATGGCTGATGCAATGCGGCGGCTGCATACGC
TTGATCCGGCTACCTGCCCATTCGACCACCAAGCGAAACATCGCATCGAGCGAGCACGTACTCGGATGGA
AGCCGGTCTTGTCGATCAGGATGATCTGGACGAAGAGCATCAGGGGCTCGCGCCAGCCGAACTGTTCGCC
AGGCTCAAGGCGCGCATGCCCGACGGCGAGGATCTCGTCGTGACCCATGGCGATGCCTGCTTGCCGAATA
TCATGGTGGAAAATGGCCGCTTTTCTGGATTCATCGACTGTGGCCGGCTGGGTGTGGCGGACCGCTATCA
GGACATAGCGTTGGCTACCCGTGATATTGCTGAAGAGCTTGGCGGCGAATGGGCTGACCGCTTCCTCGTG
CTTTACGGTATCGCCGCTCCCGATTCGCAGCGCATCGCCTTCTATCGCCTTCTTGACGAGTTCTTCTGAG
CGGGACTCTGGGGTTCGAAATGACCGACCAAGCGACGCCCAACCTGCCATCACGAGATTTCGATTCCACC
GCCGCCTTCTATGAAAGGTTGGGCTTCGGAATCGTTTTCCGGGACGCCGGCTGGATGATCCTCCAGCGCG
GGGATCTCATGCTGGAGTTCTTCGCCCACCCCAACTTGTTTATTGCAGCTTATAATGGTTACAAATAAAG
CAATAGCATCACAAATTTCACAAATAAAGCATTTTTTTCACTGCATTCTAGTTGTGGTTTGTCCAAACTC
ATCAATGTATCTTATCATGTCTGTATACCGTCGACCTCTAGCTAGAGCTTGGCGTAATCATGGTCATAGC
TGTTTCCTGTGTGAAATTGTTATCCGCTCACAATTCCACACAACATACGAGCCGGAAGCATAAAGTGTAA
AGCCTGGGGTGCCTAATGAGTGAGCTAACTCACATTAATTGCGTTGCGCTCACTGCCCGCTTTCCAGTCG
GGAAACCTGTCGTGCCAGCTGCATTAATGAATCGGCCAACGCGCGGGGAGAGGCGGTTTGCGTATTGGGC
GCTCTTCCGCTTCCTCGCTCACTGACTCGCTGCGCTCGGTCGTTCGGCTGCGGCGAGCGGTATCAGCTCA
CTCAAAGGCGGTAATACGGTTATCCACAGAATCAGGGGATAACGCAGGAAAGAACATGTGAGCAAAAGGC
CAGCAAAAGGCCAGGAACCGTAAAAAGGCCGCGTTGCTGGCGTTTTTCCATAGGCTCCGCCCCCCTGACG
AGCATCACAAAAATCGACGCTCAAGTCAGAGGTGGCGAAACCCGACAGGACTATAAAGATACCAGGCGTT
TCCCCCTGGAAGCTCCCTCGTGCGCTCTCCTGTTCCGACCCTGCCGCTTACCGGATACCTGTCCGCCTTT
CTCCCTTCGGGAAGCGTGGCGCTTTCTCATAGCTCACGCTGTAGGTATCTCAGTTCGGTGTAGGTCGTTC
GCTCCAAGCTGGGCTGTGTGCACGAACCCCCCGTTCAGCCCGACCGCTGCGCCTTATCCGGTAACTATCG
TCTTGAGTCCAACCCGGTAAGACACGACTTATCGCCACTGGCAGCAGCCACTGGTAACAGGATTAGCAGA
GCGAGGTATGTAGGCGGTGCTACAGAGTTCTTGAAGTGGTGGCCTAACTACGGCTACACTAGAAGAACAG
TATTTGGTATCTGCGCTCTGCTGAAGCCAGTTACCTTCGGAAAAAGAGTTGGTAGCTCTTGATCCGGCAA
ACAAACCACCGCTGGTAGCGGTGGTTTTTTTGTTTGCAAGCAGCAGATTACGCGCAGAAAAAAAGGATCT
CAAGAAGATCCTTTGATCTTTTCTACGGGGTCTGACGCTCAGTGGAACGAAAACTCACGTTAAGGGATTT
TGGTCATGAGATTATCAAAAAGGATCTTCACCTAGATCCTTTTAAATTAAAAATGAAGTTTTAAATCAAT
CTAAAGTATATATGAGTAAACTTGGTCTGACAGTTACCAATGCTTAATCAGTGAGGCACCTATCTCAGCG
ATCTGTCTATTTCGTTCATCCATAGTTGCCTGACTCCCCGTCGTGTAGATAACTACGATACGGGAGGGCT
TACCATCTGGCCCCAGTGCTGCAATGATACCGCGAGACCCACGCTCACCGGCTCCAGATTTATCAGCAAT
AAACCAGCCAGCCGGAAGGGCCGAGCGCAGAAGTGGTCCTGCAACTTTATCCGCCTCCATCCAGTCTATT
AATTGTTGCCGGGAAGCTAGAGTAAGTAGTTCGCCAGTTAATAGTTTGCGCAACGTTGTTGCCATTGCTA
CAGGCATCGTGGTGTCACGCTCGTCGTTTGGTATGGCTTCATTCAGCTCCGGTTCCCAACGATCAAGGCG
AGTTACATGATCCCCCATGTTGTGCAAAAAAGCGGTTAGCTCCTTCGGTCCTCCGATCGTTGTCAGAAGT
AAGTTGGCCGCAGTGTTATCACTCATGGTTATGGCAGCACTGCATAATTCTCTTACTGTCATGCCATCCG
TAAGATGCTTTTCTGTGACTGGTGAGTACTCAACCAAGTCATTCTGAGAATAGTGTATGCGGCGACCGAG
TTGCTCTTGCCCGGCGTCAATACGGGATAATACCGCGCCACATAGCAGAACTTTAAAAGTGCTCATCATT
GGAAAACGTTCTTCGGGGCGAAAACTCTCAAGGATCTTACCGCTGTTGAGATCCAGTTCGATGTAACCCA
CTCGTGCACCCAACTGATCTTCAGCATCTTTTACTTTCACCAGCGTTTCTGGGTGAGCAAAAACAGGAAG
GCAAAATGCCGCAAAAAAGGGAATAAGGGCGACACGGAAATGTTGAATACTCATACTCTTCCTTTTTCAA
TATTATTGAAGCATTTATCAGGGTTATTGTCTCATGAGCGGATACATATTTGAATGTATTTAGAAAAATA
AACAAATAGGGGTTCCGCGCACATTTCCCCGAAAAGTGCCACCTGACGTCGACGGATCGGGAGATCTCCC
GATCCCCTATGGTGCACTCTCAGTACAATCTGCTCTGATGCCGCATAGTTAAGCCAGTATCTGCTCCCTG
CTTGTGTGTTGGAGGTCGCTGAGTAGTGCGCGAGCAAAATTTAAGCTACAACAAGGCAAGGCTTGACCGA
CAATTGCATGAAGAATCTGCTTAGGGTTAGGCGTTTTGCGCTGCTTCGCGATGTACGGGCCAGATATACG
CGTTGACATTGATTATTGACTAGTTATTAATAGTAATCAATTACGGGGTCATTAGTTCATAGCCCATATA
TGGAGTTCCGCGTTACATAACTTACGGTAAATGGCCCGCCTGGCTGACCGCCCAACGACCCCCGCCCATT
GACGTCAATAATGACGTATGTTCCCATAGTAACGCCAATAGGGACTTTCCATTGACGTCAATGGGTGGAG
TATTTACGGTAAACTGCCCACTTGGCAGTACATCAAGTGTATCATATGCCAAGTACGCCCCCTATTGACG
TCAATGACGGTAAATGGCCCGCCTGGCATTATGCCCAGTACATGACCTTATGGGACTTTCCTACTTGGCA
GTACATCTACGTATTAGTCATCGCTATTACCATGGTGATGCGGTTTTGGCAGTACATCAATGGGCGTGGA
TAGCGGTTTGACTCACGGGGATTTCCAAGTCTCCACCCCATTGACGTCAATGGGAGTTTGTTTTGGCACC
AAAATCAACGGGACTTTCCAAAATGTCGTAACAACTCCGCCCCATTGACGCAAATGGGCGGTAGGCGTGT
ACGGTGGGAGGTCTATATAAGCAGAGCTCTCTGGCTAACTAGAGAACCCACTGCTTACTGGCTTATCGAA
ATTAATACGACTCACTATAGGGAGACCCAAGCTGGCTAGCGTTTAAACTTAAGCTTGGTACCGAGCTCGG
ATCCATGGTGAGCAAGGGCGAGGAGGATAACATGGCCATCATCAAGGAGTTCATGCGCTTCAAGGTGCAC
ATGGAGGGCTCCGTGAACGGCCACGAGTTCGAGATCGAGGGCGAGGGCGAGGGCCGCCCCTACGAGGGCA
CCCAGACCGCCAAGCTGAAGGTGACCAAGGGTGGCCCCCTGCCCTTCGCCTGGGACATCCTGTCCCCTCA
GTTCATGTACGGCTCCAAGGCCTACGTGAAGCACCCCGCCGACATCCCCGACTACTTGAAGCTGTCCTTC
CCCGAGGGCTTCAAGTGGGAGCGCGTGATGAACTTCGAGGACGGCGGCGTGGTGACCGTGACCCAGGACT
CCTCCCTGCAGGACGGCGAGTTCATCTACAAGGTGAAGCTGCGCGGCACCAACTTCCCCTCCGACGGCCC
CGTAATGCAGAAGAAGACCATGGGCTGGGAGGCCTCCTCCGAGCGGATGTACCCCGAGGACGGCGCCCTG
AAGGGCGAGATCAAGCAGAGGCTGAAGCTGAAGGACGGCGGCCACTACGACGCTGAGGTCAAGACCACCT
ACAAGGCCAAGAAGCCCGTGCAGCTGCCCGGCGCCTACAACGTCAACATCAAGTTGGACATCACCTCCCA
CAACGAGGACTACACCATCGTGGAACAGTACGAACGCGCCGAGGGCCGCCACTCCACCGGCGGCATGGAC
GAGCTGTACAAGGGTGGCGGATCAGGAGGAGGGTCAATGCAGACAATTAAGTGTGTTGTTGTGGGCGATG
GTGCTGTTGGTAAAACATGTCTCCTGATATCCTACACAACAAACAAATTTCCATCGGAATATGTACCGAC
TGTTTTTGACAACTATGCAGTCACAGTTATGATTGGTGGAGAACCATATACTCTTGGACTTTTTGATACT
GCAGGGCAAGAGGATTATGACAGATTACGACCGCTGAGTTATCCACAAACAGATGTATTTCTAGTCTGTT
TTTCAGTGGTCTCTCCATCTTCATTTGAAAACGTGAAAGAAAAGTGGGTGCCTGAGATAACTCACCACTG
TCCAAAGACTCCTTTCTTGCTTGTTGGGACTCAAATTGATCTCAGAGATGACCCCTCTACTATTGAGAAA
CTTGCCAAGAACAAACAGAAGCCTATCACTCCAGAGACTGCTGAAAAGCTGGCCCGTGACCTGAAGGCTG
TCAAGTATGTGGAGTGTTCTGCACTTACACAGAAAGGCCTAAAGAATGTATTTGACGAAGCAATATTGGC
TGCCCTGGAGCCTCCAGAACCGAAGAAGAGCCGTAGGGGTGGTGGATCAGGTGGAGGATCTATGGCCACA
GACGCAATCGACCATTACTACCAGAACAGAGACGGCCCCCCTTCCAGGAGCTTTAGCGACGAATACGACT
CATACAATAAGACAGCCCCTCTGCCACCTCTGAGCGCCTGCCCAGAGCGCGCCCAGACCCCTAACAGCAA
GAGAATCCCCATCACACCCAATTCCGCCAAGAGCACCTCCGAGTCTCCTCGGAGAATCACATTCTCTCGC
GACGCAGGCAGCTCCACCAAGGGCAGCACCCAGACAAGCCCATCCAACCAGGGCTCCGTGTCTAGCCGGA
ATGGCTCTAACGGAAATGGCCTGGGCCTGTCCTCTGCCGGCAACTTCGCCGATTTCTTTAGCTCCGAGGT
GTTTTATATCGTGCTGCACAATCCCACCACAGCCCACAGATTCCTGAAGTTTTGCCAGAGCAGGGCCTGT
TCCGAGAACCTGGAGTTTCTGCAGAAGATCGACGAGTACAATAGGCTGATCGATGAGGCCACACGCCTGC
TGTCTACCATCTACAGCACATACGTGAGCAGCGAGGCCCCTAAGCAGATCAACATCTCTAATAGCCACGC
CAGGCGCCTGAGCCACGACATCAAGGGAGCAACCCACAACGTGCTGCCCGGCCTGGAGGATATCTTCAAT
GGCTCCCAGGAGCAGATCGAGAAGCTGCTGGCCTCTGACCTGTATCCTAGATTTGTGAAGCACCAGGTGA
CCGCATCCGCCACAATGGCCCTGGCAAACGACAAGGAGAGGTACCCAGGCCTGGGCGATTGCTTCTGTCT
GACAGACCCACGGAGAGCCGATAATCCCATCGTGTTCGCAAGCGACGGATTCGTGAGCGTGACCGGCTAT
TCCCGCTCTGATATCATCCCAAGGAACTGCCGCTTCCTGCAGGGCAGCTTTACCGACCGGCAGGCCACAA
AGAGGCTGCGCACCTCCATCGAGAATCGCGAGGAGACAGTGGAGCTGCTGCTGAACTATCGGAAGAATGG
CGATCCCTTTTGGAACCTGCTGTACGTGTCCCCTCTGCTGGACGGCAATGGCGATGTGAGATTCTTTCTG
GGCGGCCAGATCAACTGTTCTACCACAATCCACAGCCGGACCGACGTGCTGAGAATCCTGAGCCTGAACG
ACGAGGATACAGGCTCCTTCATCGAGGGCTCTAATAAGACCCCCAGCGTGCGGTCCAAGGAGTCTAACAA
TGCCTCCAACTATGGCAAGACATCCTTCTTTAAGTCTTTTAAGAAGTACAAGGCCAATACCGTGGAGATC
AGAGACGAGGCCGGCATGGAGGGCGAGCTGATCGATAGGATCGGCAAGCTGCAGTTCAAGACACAGGTGG
AGGAGTTTTACACCGCCTATTCTAAGTACCTGGTGCTGAGCTATCAGCCACAGTCCCAGAACCTGATCGT
GAAGTACTTCAGCCCCGGCATCGTGGATATGCTGAACCTGAATATGCCTAATGGCCTGGTGGCCCCAATC
GTGGACAAGGATATCTTCAAGGTGCTGACAGAGCACTCCCCTTCCTCTGTGCCACGGACCTTTAAGAACG
TGGTGAGGGAAGGCATCAAAGCAGGCAGGGCCGTGTCTGTGGAGACAGGCCTGCTGACAGGCATCGAGGA
GATCAAGAAGTCTCAGAACATCTTCAGCGGCACCACAGCCAATCGGGAGAGAGGCTGGAAGAAGGCCGAG
GAGAAGTACGTGTGCCACTTTACCCCCTGTAAGGATGAGATGGGCAGGGTCGGCTGGGTGGTGCTGACTG
TCGCTCCTAAACTGGAAAGATTTGAATTCGGTGGTGGATCTGACTACAAAGATCATGACGGGGATTATAA
GGACCACGACATCGATTACAAGGATGACGATGACAAGTAATCTAGAGGGCCCGTTTAAACCCGCTGATCA
GCCTCGACTGTGCCTTCTAGTTGCCAGCCATCTGTTGTTTGCCCCTCCCCCGTGCCTTCCTTGACCCTGG
AAGGTGCCACTCCCACTGTCCTTTCCTAATAAAATGAGGAAATTGCATCGCATTGTCTGAGTAGGTGTCA
TTCTATTCTGGGGGGTGGGGTGGGGCAGGACAGCAAGGGGGAGGATTGGGAAGACAATAGCAGGCATGCT
GGGGATGCGGTGGGCTCTATGGCTTCTGAGGCGGAAAGAACCAGCTGGGGCTCTAGGGGGTATCCCC
[124 nt withheld, positions 7768-7891]
C
[91 nt withheld, positions 7893-7983]
A
[49 nt withheld, positions 7985-8033]
CCTTTGACGTTGGAGTCCACGTTCTTT
[37 nt withheld, positions 8061-8097]
ACCCTATCTCGGTCTATTCTTTTGATTTATAAGGGATTTTGCCGATTTCGGCCTATTGGTTAAAAAATGA
GCTGATTTAACAAAAATTTAACGCGAATTAATTCTGTGGAATGTGTGTCAGTTAGGGTGTGGAAAGTCCC
CAGGCTCCCCAGCAGGCAGAAGTATGCAAAGCATGCATCTCAATTAGTCAGCAACCAGGTGTGGAAAGTC
CCCAGGCTCCCCAGCAGGCAGAAGTATGCAAAGCATGCATCTCAATTAGTCAGCAACCATAGTCCCGCCC
CTAACTCCGCCCATCCCGCCCCTAACTCCGCCCAGTTCCGCCCATTCTCCGCCCCATGGCTGACTAATTT
TTTTTATTTATGCAGAGGCCGAGGCCGCCTCTGCCTCTGAGCTATTCCAGAAGTAGTGAGGAGGCTTTTT
TGGAGGCCTAGGCTTTTGCAAAAAGCTCCCGGGAGCTTGTATAT
Features (pLannotate 1.2.2; 23 found; start..end, strand, type, name):
     45..836     +  CDS            neo: KKA2_KLEPN - Also known as kan, nptII. Experimental evidence at protein level: Swiss-Prot protein existence level 1. Resistance to kanamycin, neomycin, paromomycin, ribostamycin, butirosin and gentamicin B. From Klebsiella pneumoniae.
    860..1018    +  CDS            ble (fragment): BLE_KLEPN - Experimental evidence at protein level: Swiss-Prot protein existence level 1. Binding protein with a strong affinity to the bleomycin family of antibiotics. Binds to CL990; an antimitotic-antibiotic compound. From Klebsiella pneumoniae.
   1013..1134    +  polyA_signal   SV40 poly(A) signal: SV40 polyadenylation signal
   1207..1223    -  protein_bind   lac operator: The lac repressor binds to the lac operator to inhibit transcription in E. coli. This inhibition can be relieved by adding lactose or isopropyl-β-D-thiogalactopyranoside (IPTG). lac repressor encoded by lacI
   1231..1261    -  promoter       lac promoter: promoter for the E. coli lac operon
   1276..1297    -  protein_bind   CAP binding site: CAP binding activates transcription in the presence of cAMP. E. coli catabolite activator protein
   1310..1402    -  CDS            lacI (fragment): lac repressor; lacI; The lac repressor binds to the lac operator to inhibit transcription in E. coli. This inhibition can be relieved by adding lactose or isopropyl-β-D-thiogalactopyranoside (IPTG).
   1585..2173    -  rep_origin     ori: high-copy-number ColE1/pMB1/pBR322/pUC origin of replication
   2344..3204    -  CDS            AmpR: β-lactamase; bla; confers resistance to ampicillin, carbenicillin, and related antibiotics
   3205..3309    -  promoter       AmpR promoter: bla
   3368..3420    -  misc_feature   bom (fragment): basis of mobility region from pBR322
   3575..3954    +  enhancer       CMV enhancer: human cytomegalovirus immediate early enhancer
   3955..4158    +  promoter       CMV promoter: human cytomegalovirus (CMV) immediate early promoter
   4154..4187    +  LTR            5' LTR (truncated) (fragment): truncated 5' long terminal repeat (LTR) from HIV-1
   4203..4221    +  promoter       T7 promoter: promoter for bacteriophage T7 RNA polymerase
   4275..4982    +  CDS            mCherry: mCherry is a basic (constitutively fluorescent) red fluorescent protein published in 2004, derived from Discosoma sp.. It is reported to be a very rapidly-maturing monomer with low acid sensitivity.
   5007..5563    +  CDS            Cdc42 (fragment): human Rho family small GTPase Cdc42
   6348..6695    +  CDS            PHOT (fragment): PHOT_CHLRE - Experimental evidence at protein level: Swiss-Prot protein existence level 1. Protein kinase that acts as a blue light photoreceptor (PubMed:15695460, PubMed:24285544). Required for non-photochemical quenching (NPQ), a mechanism that converts and dissipates the harmful excess absorbed light energy into heat and protect the photosynthetic apparatus from photo-oxidative damage (PubMed:27626383). Controls the energy-dependent chlorophyll fluorescence quenching (qE) activity of chlorophyll excited states by inducing the expression of the qE effector protein LHCSR3 in high light intens
   7434..7457    +  CDS            FLAG: FLAG® epitope tag, followed by an enterokinase cleavage site
   7498..7722    +  polyA_signal   bGH poly(A) signal: bovine growth hormone polyadenylation signal
   7726..7747    +  promoter       SV40 promoter (fragment): SV40 enhancer and early promoter
   7768..8196    +  rep_origin     f1 ori (sequence partly withheld): f1 bacteriophage origin of replication; arrow indicates direction of (+) strand synthesis
   8210..8539    +  promoter       SV40 promoter: SV40 enhancer and early promoter
