[The description below was written by a language model from this plasmid's Addgene catalogue record and pLannotate feature annotations shown in this document.]
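Description:
opto-Cdc42 is a mammalian expression plasmid built on the pcDNA3.1 backbone that encodes a single-component optogenetic version of the Rho-family GTPase Cdc42. It is maintained in E. coli through a high-copy ColE1/pUC-type origin and an ampicillin resistance (β-lactamase) gene, and it also carries an f1 origin. An SV40 enhancer/early promoter drives a neomycin/kanamycin phosphotransferase gene terminated by an SV40 polyadenylation signal, the standard pcDNA3.1 cassette that permits G418 selection of transfected mammalian cells. The catalogue lists a total size of 8588 bp, while the sequenced record used for annotation is 8,561 nt.

The payload is a roughly 3.2 kb fusion open reading frame placed between the CMV immediate-early enhancer/promoter and a bovine growth hormone polyadenylation signal, with a T7 promoter just upstream of the coding region. Reading from the N terminus, it consists of mCherry, a flexible glycine-serine linker, human Cdc42, a second linker, BcLOV4 from Botrytis cinerea, another linker, and a C-terminal 3xFLAG epitope. The automated annotation recognises Cdc42 as a fragment, labels one FLAG unit, and flags part of the BcLOV4 region as phototropin-like, which most likely reflects homology to its blue-light-sensing LOV domain rather than an actual algal gene. BcLOV4 is a photoreceptor that associates with the plasma membrane under blue light, so illumination recruits the attached GTPase to the membrane, where it can signal. mCherry allows this translocation to be followed by imaging, and the FLAG tag supports immunodetection. The associated work describes a toolbox of such membrane recruitment tools for Rho-family GTPase signalling, so this construct is suited to light-controlled activation of Cdc42 pathways in transfected mammalian cells.
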