Addgene plasmid #174510: opto-Cdc42
Purpose: Expresses opto-Cdc42 (mCherry-GGGSx2-Cdc42-GGGSx2-BcLOV4-GGGS-3xFLAG) in a pcDNA3.1 backbone.
Depositing lab: Brian Chow. Depositing organization: University of Pennsylvania. Publication: Designing Single-Component Optogenetic Membrane Recruitment Systems: The Rho-Family GTPase Signaling Toolbox. Berlew EE, Yamada K, Kuznetsov IA, Rand EA, Ochs CC, Jaber Z, Gardner KH, Chow BY. ACS Synth Biol. 2022 Jan 21;11(1):515-521. doi: 10.1021/acssynbio.1c00604. Epub 2022 Jan 3. PubMed 34978789.
Backbone
  Vector backbone: pcDNA3.1
  Backbone size w/o insert (bp): 5372
  Total vector size (bp): 8588
  Vector type: Mammalian Expression
Growth in bacteria
  Bacterial resistance: Ampicillin, 100 μg/mL
  Growth temperature: 37°C
  Growth strain: DH5alpha
  Copy number: High Copy
Gene/Insert
  Gene/Insert name: opto-Cdc42-mCherry
  Species: H. sapiens (human); Botrytis cinerea
  Insert size (bp): 3186
  Promoter: CMV
  Tag / fusion protein: mCherry (N terminal on insert); 3xFLAG (C terminal on insert)
  Cloning method: Gibson Cloning
  Sequencing primers: 5′ CGCAAATGGGCGGTAGGCGTG; 3′ TAGAAGGCACAGTCGAGG
Terms and licenses: Academic/Nonprofit Terms; Industry Terms: Not Available to Industry
How to cite: opto-Cdc42 was a gift from Brian Chow (Addgene plasmid # 174510 ; http://n2t.net/addgene:174510 ; RRID:Addgene_174510)
