>Addgene plasmid #174510 | opto-Cdc42 | depositor partial sequence | sequence record 339298 | Insert
ATGGTGAGCAAGGGCGAGGAGGATAACATGGCCATCATCAAGGAGTTCATGCGCTTCAAGGTGCACATGG
AGGGCTCCGTGAACGGCCACGAGTTCGAGATCGAGGGCGAGGGCGAGGGCCGCCCCTACGAGGGCACCCA
GACCGCCAAGCTGAAGGTGACCAAGGGTGGCCCCCTGCCCTTCGCCTGGGACATCCTGTCCCCTCAGTTC
ATGTACGGCTCCAAGGCCTACGTGAAGCACCCCGCCGACATCCCCGACTACTTGAAGCTGTCCTTCCCCG
AGGGCTTCAAGTGGGAGCGCGTGATGAACTTCGAGGACGGCGGCGTGGTGACCGTGACCCAGGACTCCTC
CCTGCAGGACGGCGAGTTCATCTACAAGGTGAAGCTGCGCGGCACCAACTTCCCCTCCGACGGCCCCGTA
ATGCAGAAGAAGACCATGGGCTGGGAGGCCTCCTCCGAGCGGATGTACCCCGAGGACGGCGCCCTGAAGG
GCGAGATCAAGCAGAGGCTGAAGCTGAAGGACGGCGGCCACTACGACGCTGAGGTCAAGACCACCTACAA
GGCCAAGAAGCCCGTGCAGCTGCCCGGCGCCTACAACGTCAACATCAAGTTGGACATCACCTCCCACAAC
GAGGACTACACCATCGTGGAACAGTACGAACGCGCCGAGGGCCGCCACTCCACCGGCGGCATGGACGAGC
TGTACAAGGGTGGCGGATCAGGAGGAGGGTCAATGCAGACAATTAAGTGTGTTGTTGTGGGCGATGGTGC
TGTTGGTAAAACATGTCTCCTGATATCCTACACAACAAACAAATTTCCATCGGAATATGTACCGACTGTT
TTTGACAACTATGCAGTCACAGTTATGATTGGTGGAGAACCATATACTCTTGGACTTTTTGATACTGCAG
GGCAAGAGGATTATGACAGATTACGACCGCTGAGTTATCCACAAACAGATGTATTTCTAGTCTGTTTTTC
AGTGGTCTCTCCATCTTCATTTGAAAACGTGAAAGAAAAGTGGGTGCCTGAGATAACTCACCACTGTCCA
AAGACTCCTTTCTTGCTTGTTGGGACTCAAATTGATCTCAGAGATGACCCCTCTACTATTGAGAAACTTG
CCAAGAACAAACAGAAGCCTATCACTCCAGAGACTGCTGAAAAGCTGGCCCGTGACCTGAAGGCTGTCAA
GTATGTGGAGTGTTCTGCACTTACACAGAAAGGCCTAAAGAATGTATTTGACGAAGCAATATTGGCTGCC
CTGGAGCCTCCAGAACCGAAGAAGAGCCGCAGGGGTGGTGGATCAGGTGGAGGATCTATGGCCACAGACG
CAATCGACCATTACTACCAGAACAGAGACGGCCCCCCTTCCAGGAGCTTTAGCGACGAATACGACTCATA
CAATAAGACAGCCCCTCTGCCACCTCTGAGCGCCTGCCCAGAGCGCGCCCAGACCCCTAACAGCAAGAGA
ATCCCCATCACACCCAATTCCGCCAAGAGCACCTCCGAGTCTCCTCGGAGAATCACATTCTCTCGCGACG
CAGGCAGCTCCACCAAGGGCAGCACCCAGACAAGCCCATCCAACCAGGGCTCCGTGTCTAGCCGGAATGG
CTCTAACGGAAATGGCCTGGGCCTGTCCTCTGCCGGCAACTTCGCCGATTTCTTTAGCTCCGAGGTGTTT
TATATCGTGCTGCACAATCCCACCACAGCCCACAGATTCCTGAAGTTTTGCCAGAGCAGGGCCTGTTCCG
AGAACCTGGAGTTTCTGCAGAAGATCGACGAGTACAATAGGCTGATCGATGAGGCCACACGCCTGCTGTC
TACCATCTACAGCACATACGTGAGCAGCGAGGCCCCTAAGCAGATCAACATCTCTAATAGCCACGCCAGG
CGCCTGAGCCACGACATCAAGGGAGCAACCCACAACGTGCTGCCCGGCCTGGAGGATATCTTCAATGGCT
CCCAGGAGCAGATCGAGAAGCTGCTGGCCTCTGACCTGTATCCTAGATTTGTGAAGCACCAGGTGACCGC
ATCCGCCACAATGGCCCTGGCAAACGACAAGGAGAGGTACCCAGGCCTGGGCGATTGCTTCTGTCTGACA
GACCCACGGAGAGCCGATAATCCCATCGTGTTCGCAAGCGACGGATTCGTGAGCGTGACCGGCTATTCCC
GCTCTGATATCATCCCAAGGAACTGCCGCTTCCTGCAGGGCAGCTTTACCGACCGGCAGGCCACAAAGAG
GCTGCGCACCTCCATCGAGAATCGCGAGGAGACAGTGGAGCTGCTGCTGAACTATCGGAAGAATGGCGAT
CCCTTTTGGAACCTGCTGTACGTGTCCCCTCTGCTGGACGGCAATGGCGATGTGAGATTCTTTCTGGGCG
GCCAGATCAACTGTTCTACCACAATCCACAGCCGGACCGACGTGCTGAGAATCCTGAGCCTGAACGACGA
GGATACAGGCTCCTTCATCGAGGGCTCTAATAAGACCCCCAGCGTGCGGTCCAAGGAGTCTAACAATGCC
TCCAACTATGGCAAGACATCCTTCTTTAAGTCTTTTAAGAAGTACAAGGCCAATACCGTGGAGATCAGAG
ACGAGGCCGGCATGGAGGGCGAGCTGATCGATAGGATCGGCAAGCTGCAGTTCAAGACACAGGTGGAGGA
GTTTTACACCGCCTATTCTAAGTACCTGGTGCTGAGCTATCAGCCACAGTCCCAGAACCTGATCGTGAAG
TACTTCAGCCCCGGCATCGTGGATATGCTGAACCTGAATATGCCTAATGGCCTGGTGGCCCCAATCGTGG
ACAAGGATATCTTCAAGGTGCTGACAGAGCACTCCCCTTCCTCTGTGCCACGGACCTTTAAGAACGTGGT
GAGGGAAGGCATCAAAGCAGGCAGGGCCGTGTCTGTGGAGACAGGCCTGCTGACAGGCATCGAGGAGATC
AAGAAGTCTCAGAACATCTTCAGCGGCACCACAGCCAATCGGGAGAGAGGCTGGAAGAAGGCCGAGGAGA
AGTACGTGTGCCACTTTACCCCCTGTAAGGATGAGATGGGCAGGGTCGGCTGGGTGGTGCTGACTGTCGC
TCCTAAACTGGAAAGATTTGAATTCGGTGGTGGATCTGACTACAAAGATCATGACGGGGATTATAAGGAC
CACGACATCGATTACAAGGATGACGATGACAAGTAA
